Addgene plasmid #173332: RVD-GA1
Purpose: One-step assembly of custom RVD arrays to construct DdCBE, TALE, etc.
Depositing lab: Bin Shen. Depositing organization: Nanjing Medical University. Publication: Precision modeling of mitochondrial diseases in zebrafish via DdCBE-mediated mtDNA base editing. Guo J, Zhang X, Chen X, Sun H, Dai Y, Wang J, Qian X, Tan L, Lou X, Shen B. Cell Discov. 2021 Sep 3;7(1):78. doi: 10.1038/s41421-021-00307-9. PubMed 34480028.
Backbone
  Vector backbone: TetR T vector
  Vector type: Unspecified
Growth in bacteria
  Bacterial resistance: Tetracycline, 10 μg/mL
  Growth temperature: 37°C
  Growth strain: DH5alpha
  Copy number: High Copy
Gene/Insert
  Gene/Insert name: NN-NI dimer RVD at Position1
  Species: Synthetic
  Mutation: no
  Cloning method: Restriction Enzyme; 5′ cloning site Unknown (unknown if destroyed)
Terms and licenses: Academic/Nonprofit Terms; Industry Terms: Not Available to Industry
Depositor comments: RVD is inserted into TA site of TetR T vector
How to cite: RVD-GA1 was a gift from Bin Shen (Addgene plasmid # 173332 ; http://n2t.net/addgene:173332 ; RRID:Addgene_173332)
