[The description below was written by a language model from this plasmid's Addgene catalogue record and pLannotate feature annotations shown in this document.]
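Description:
RVD-GA1 is a small (about 2.6 kb) bacterial module plasmid from a library designed for one-step assembly of custom TALE repeat arrays, such as those used to build DdCBE mitochondrial base editors or other TALE-based proteins. It is built on a "TetR T vector" backbone, a TA-cloning vector into whose TA site the insert was placed according to the depositor. The plasmid is maintained at high copy in E. coli through a ColE1/pMB1/pUC-type origin and is selected with tetracycline. The feature table shows a full tetracycline efflux protein gene (TcR), which spans the numbering origin of the circular sequence, together with its tet promoter.

The payload is a synthetic two-repeat unit described as an NN-NI dimer RVD for position 1 of an array. In the standard TALE code, the repeat-variable diresidue NN specifies guanine and NI specifies adenine, consistent with the "GA" in the name, so this module supplies the first two repeats of an array that begins by recognising GA. The automated annotation does not mark the RVD insert itself. The record also does not state the flanking restriction sites or overhangs used for assembly, since the cloning sites are listed as unknown.

The other annotated elements are a T7 promoter, a short RSF origin fragment and a short kanamycin resistance gene fragment. The two fragments are probably backbone remnants or chance matches rather than functional parts. No eukaryotic expression elements are annotated, which fits its role as a donor of repeat modules to be combined with other positional dimers into a final TALE or DdCBE construct.
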