Features (pLannotate 1.2.2; 6 found; start..end, strand, type, name):
    336..364     -  promoter       tet promoter: E. coli promoter for tetracycline efflux protein gene
    380..419     +  rep_origin     RSF ori (fragment): Plasmids containing the RSF 1030 origin of replication can be propagated in E. coli cells that contain additional plasmids with compatible origins.
    491..1079    -  rep_origin     ori: high-copy-number ColE1/pMB1/pBR322/pUC origin of replication
   1513..1531    +  promoter       T7 promoter: promoter for bacteriophage T7 RNA polymerase
   1534..1608    -  CDS            KanR (fragment): aminoglycoside phosphotransferase; aphA-3; confers resistance to kanamycin
   1706..288     -  CDS            TcR (across the origin): tetracycline efflux protein; tet; confers resistance to tetracycline
>Addgene plasmid #173332 | RVD-GA1 | addgene full sequence | sequence record 360749 | Addgene NGS Result
CAGGACGGGTGTGGTCGCCATGATCGCGTAGTCGATAGTGGCTCCAAGTAGCGAAGCGAGCAGGACTGGG
CGGCGGCCAAAGCGGTCGGACAGTGCTCCGAGAACGGGTGCGCATAGAAATTGCATCAACGCATATAGCG
CTAGCAGCACGCCATAGTGACTGGCGATGCTGTCGGAATGGACGATATCCCGCAAGAGGCCCGGCAGTAC
CGGCATAACCAAGCCTATGCCTACAGCATCCAGGGTGACGGTGCCGAGGATGACGATGAGCGCATTGTTA
GATTTCATACACGGTGCCTGACTGCGTTAGCAATTTAACTGTGATAAACTACCGCATTAAAGCTAATCGA
TGATAAGCTGTCAAACATGAGAATTAATTCATGTTCTTTCCTGCGTTATCCCCTGATTCTGTGGATAACG
CAGGAAAGAACATGTGAGCAAAAGGCCAGCAAAAGGCCAGGAACCGTAAAAAGGCCGCGTTGCTGGCGTT
TTTCCATAGGCTCCGCCCCCCTGACGAGCATCACAAAAATCGACGCTCAAGTCAGAGGTGGCGAAACCCG
ACAGGACTATAAAGATACCAGGCGTTTCCCCCTGGAAGCTCCCTCGTGCGCTCTCCTGTTCCGACCCTGC
CGCTTACCGGATACCTGTCCGCCTTTCTCCCTTCGGGAAGCGTGGCGCTTTCTCATAGCTCACGCTGTAG
GTATCTCAGTTCGGTGTAGGTCGTTCGCTCCAAGCTGGGCTGTGTGCACGAACCCCCCGTTCAGCCCGAC
CGCTGCGCCTTATCCGGTAACTATCGTCTTGAGTCCAACCCGGTAAGACACGACTTATCGCCACTGGCAG
CAGCCACTGGTAACAGGATTAGCAGAGCGAGGTATGTAGGCGGTGCTACAGAGTTCTTGAAGTGGTGGCC
TAACTACGGCTACACTAGAAGAACAGTATTTGGTATCTGCGCTCTGCTGAAGCCAGTTACCTTCGGAAAA
AGAGTTGGTAGCTCTTGATCCGGCAAACAAACCACCGCTGGTAGCGGTGGTTTTTTTGTTTGCAAGCAGC
AGATTACGCGCAGAAAAAAAGGATCTCAAGAAGATCCTTTGATCTTTTCTACGGGGTCTGACGCTCAGTG
GAACGACGCGTAACTCACGTTAAGGGATTTTGGTCATGGGTGGCTCGACCAGATATGGTCTCACCTGATC
TGGGGTGAGTCCGTGGGCTTGACAGAGAACTGGAAGGAGGCGCTGAACCGTCTCAAGAGCCTGTTTGCCA
CCAATATTACTAGCAATCGCTACAACTTGCTCCGGAGTCAGACCGTGGGCTTGACAGAGAACTGGCAGTA
GGCGCTGTACGGTTTCAAGAGCCTGTTTGCCACCATTGTTACTAGCGATGGCCACCACCTGCTCCGGGGC
GAGACCAGCTTTGGTCTAGAGGAGGCATGATGATATATTTTTATCTTGTGCAATGTAACATCAGAGATTT
TGAGACACGGGCCAGAGCTGCCAGGAAACAGCTATGACCATGTAATACGACTCACTATAGGGGATATTTT
ATTTTCTCCCAATCAGGCTTGATCCCCAGTAAGTCAAAAAATAGCTCGACATACTGTTCTTCCCCGATCA
AGGGTTGGTTTGCGCATTCACAGTTCTCCGCAAGAATTGATTGGCTCCAATTCTTGGAGTGGTGAATCCG
TTAGCGAGGTGCCGCCGGCTTCCATTCAGGTCGAGGTGGCCCGGCTCCATGCACCGCGACGCAACGCGGG
GAGGCAGACAAGGTATAGGGCGGCGCCTACAATCCATGCCAACCCGTTCCATGTGCTCGCCGAGGCGGCA
TAAATCGCCGTGACGATCAGCGGTCCAATGATCGAAGTTAGGCTGGTAAGAGCCGCGAGCGATCCTTGAA
GCTGTCCCTGATGGTCGTCATCTACCTGCCTGGACAGCATGGCCTGCAACGCGGGCATCCCGATGCCGCC
GGAAGCGAGAAGAATCATAATGGGGAAGGCCATCCAGCCTCGCGTCGCGAACGCCAGCAAGACGTAGCCC
AGCGCGTCGGCCGCCATGCCGGCGATAATGGCCTGCTTCTCGCCGAAACGTTTGGTGGCGGGACCAGTGA
CGAAGGCTTGAGCGAGGGCGTGCAAGATTCCGAATACCGCAAGCGACAGGCCGATCATCGTCGCGCTCCA
GCGAAAGCGGTCCTCGCCGAAAATGACCCAGAGCGCTGCCGGCACCTGTCCTACGAGTTGCATGATAAAG
AAGACAGTCATAAGTGCGGCGACGATAGTCATGCCCCGCGCCCACCGGAAGGAGCTGACTGGGTTGAAGG
CTCTCAAGGGCATGGGTCGGCGCTCTCCCTTATGCGACTCCTGCATTAGGAAGCAGCCCAGTAGTAGGTT
GAGGCCGTTGAGCACCGCCGCCGCAAGGAATGGTGCATGTAAGGAGATGGCGCCCAACAGTCCCCCGGCC
ACGGGGCCTGCCACCATACCCACGCCGAAACAAGCGCTCATGAGCCCGAAGTGGCGAGCCCGATCTTCCC
CATCGGTGATGTCGGCGATATAGGCGCCAGCAACCGCACCTGTGGCGCCGGTGATGCCGGCCACGATGCG
TCCGGCGTAGAGAATCCA
