>Addgene plasmid #173332 | RVD-GA1 | depositor partial sequence | sequence record 336287 | RVD flanked by two Bsa I sites
GGTCTCGCCCCGGAGCAGGTGGTGGCCATCGCTAGTAACAATGGTGGCAAACAGGCTCTTGAAACCGTAC
AGCGCCTACTGCCAGTTCTCTGTCAAGCCCACGGTCTGACTCCGGAGCAAGTTGTAGCGATTGCTAGTAA
TATTGGTGGCAAACAGGCTCTTGAGACGGTTCAGCGCCTCCTTCCAGTTCTCTGTCAAGCCCACGGACTC
ACCCCAGATCAGGTGAGACC
